>Addgene plasmid #146180 | pRSFDuetG-HsRCK_296-472-HsEDC3_192-228_E | depositor full sequence | sequence record 288625 | Full Sequence
GGGGAATTGTGAGCGGATAACAATTCCCCTGTAGAAATAATTTTGTTTAACTTTAATAAGGAGATATACC
ATGGGCAGCAGCCATCACCATCATCACCACAGCGCGGGTCTGGAAGTTCTGTTCCAGGGGCCCCAGGATC
CGAAGGGAGTAACCCAGTACTACGCATATGTAACTGAGCGCCAAAAAGTACACTGCCTCAACACACTTTT
CTCCAGGCTTCAGATAAACCAGTCGATCATTTTCTGTAACTCCTCTCAGCGAGTTGAATTGCTAGCCAAG
AAGATTTCTCAACTGGGTTATTCTTGCTTCTATATTCATGCTAAAATGAGGCAGGAACATCGAAATCGTG
TATTTCATGATTTCCGAAATGGCTTATGCCGCAATCTTGTTTGCACTGATCTGTTTACCCGAGGTATTGA
TATACAAGCTGTGAATGTGGTAATAAACTTTGATTTCCCAAAGCTGGCAGAGACCTATCTCCATCGTATT
GGAAGATCAGGTCGCTTTGGTCATCTTGGCTTAGCCATCAACTTGATCACATATGATGATCGCTTCAACC
TGAAAAGTATTGAGGAGCAGCTGGGAACAGAAATTAAACCTATTCCGAGCAACATTGATAAGAGCCTGTA
TGTGGCAGAATACCACAGCGAGCCTGTAGAAGATGAGAAACCTTAAGCGGCCGCATAATGCTTAAGTCGA
ACAGAAAGTAATCGTATTGTACACGGCCGCATAATCGAAATTAATACGACTCACTATAGGGGAATTGTGA
GCGGATAACAATTCCCCATCTTAGTATATTAGTTAAGTATAAGAAGGAGATATACATAATATGTCCCCTA
TACTAGGTTATTGGAAAATTAAGGGCCTTGTGCAACCCACTCGACTTCTTTTGGAATATCTTGAAGAAAA
ATATGAAGAGCATTTGTATGAGCGCGATGAAGGTGATAAATGGCGAAACAAAAAGTTTGAATTGGGTTTG
GAGTTTCCCAATCTTCCTTATTATATTGATGGTGATGTTAAATTAACACAGTCTATGGCCATCATACGTT
ATATAGCTGACAAGCACAACATGTTGGGTGGTTGTCCAAAAGAGCGTGCAGAGATTTCAATGCTTGAAGG
AGCGGTTTTGGATATTAGATACGGTGTTTCGAGAATTGCATATAGTAAAGACTTTGAAACTCTCAAAGTT
GATTTTCTTAGCAAGCTACCTGAAATGCTGAAAATGTTCGAAGATCGTTTATGTCATAAAACATATTTAA
ATGGTGATCATGTAACCCATCCTGACTTCATGTTGTATGACGCTCTTGATGTTGTTTTATACATGGACCC
AATGTGCCTGGATGCGTTCCCAAAATTAGTTTGTTTTAAAAAACGTATTGAAGCTATCCCACAAATTGAT
AAGTACTTGAAATCCAGCAAGTATATAGCATGGCCTTTGCAGGGCTGGCAAGCCACGTTTGGTGGTGGCG
ACCATCCTCCAAAATCGGATCTGGAAGTTCTGTTCCAGGGGCCCCATATGGCAGATCTATTCGGGGATGA
TATTGAGGAGATCCCAGACACAGATTTTGATTTTGAAGGGAACCTGGCTCTTTTTGACAAGGCAGCTGTG
TTTGAGGAGATTGATACCTATGAAAGGAGATAGGGTACCCTCGAGTCTGGTAAAGAAACCGCTGCTGCGA
AATTTGAACGCCAGCACATGGACTCGTCTACTAGCGCAGCTTAATTAACCTAGGCTGCTGCCACCGCTGA
GCAATAACTAGCATAACCCCTTGGGGCCTCTAAACGGGTCTTGAGGGGTTTTTTGCTGAAACCTCAGGCA
TTTGAGAAGCACACGGTCACACTGCTTCCGGTAGTCAATAAACCGGTAAACCAGCAATAGACATAAGCGG
CTATTTAACGACCCTGCCCTGAACCGACGACAAGCTGACGACCGGGTCTCCGCAAGTGGCACTTTTCGGG
GAAATGTGCGCGGAACCCCTATTTGTTTATTTTTCTAAATACATTCAAATATGTATCCGCTCATGAATTA
ATTCTTAGAAAAACTCATCGAGCATCAAATGAAACTGCAATTTATTCATATCAGGATTATCAATACCATA
TTTTTGAAAAAGCCGTTTCTGTAATGAAGGAGAAAACTCACCGAGGCAGTTCCATAGGATGGCAAGATCC
TGGTATCGGTCTGCGATTCCGACTCGTCCAACATCAATACAACCTATTAATTTCCCCTCGTCAAAAATAA
GGTTATCAAGTGAGAAATCACCATGAGTGACGACTGAATCCGGTGAGAATGGCAAAAGTTTATGCATTTC
TTTCCAGACTTGTTCAACAGGCCAGCCATTACGCTCGTCATCAAAATCACTCGCATCAACCAAACCGTTA
TTCATTCGTGATTGCGCCTGAGCGAGACGAAATACGCGGTCGCTGTTAAAAGGACAATTACAAACAGGAA
TCGAATGCAACCGGCGCAGGAACACTGCCAGCGCATCAACAATATTTTCACCTGAATCAGGATATTCTTC
TAATACCTGGAATGCTGTTTTCCCGGGGATCGCAGTGGTGAGTAACCATGCATCATCAGGAGTACGGATA
AAATGCTTGATGGTCGGAAGAGGCATAAATTCCGTCAGCCAGTTTAGTCTGACCATCTCATCTGTAACAT
CATTGGCAACGCTACCTTTGCCATGTTTCAGAAACAACTCTGGCGCATCGGGCTTCCCATACAATCGATA
GATTGTCGCACCTGATTGCCCGACATTATCGCGAGCCCATTTATACCCATATAAATCAGCATCCATGTTG
GAATTTAATCGCGGCCTAGAGCAAGACGTTTCCCGTTGAATATGGCTCATACTCTTCCTTTTTCAATATT
ATTGAAGCATTTATCAGGGTTATTGTCTCATGAGCGGATACATATTTGAATGTATTTAGAAAAATAAACA
AATAGGCATGCAGCGCTCTTCCGCTTCCTCGCTCACTGACTCGCTACGCTCGGTCGTTCGACTGCGGCGA
GCGGTGTCAGCTCACTCAAAAGCGGTAATACGGTTATCCACAGAATCAGGGGATAAAGCCGGAAAGAACA
TGTGAGCAAAAAGCAAAGCACCGGAAGAAGCCAACGCCGCAGGCGTTTTTCCATAGGCTCCGCCCCCCTG
ACGAGCATCACAAAAATCGACGCTCAAGCCAGAGGTGGCGAAACCCGACAGGACTATAAAGATACCAGGC
GTTTCCCCCTGGAAGCTCCCTCGTGCGCTCTCCTGTTCCGACCCTGCCGCTTACCGGATACCTGTCCGCC
TTTCTCCCTTCGGGAAGCGTGGCGCTTTCTCATAGCTCACGCTGTTGGTATCTCAGTTCGGTGTAGGTCG
TTCGCTCCAAGCTGGGCTGTGTGCACGAACCCCCCGTTCAGCCCGACCGCTGCGCCTTATCCGGTAACTA
TCGTCTTGAGTCCAACCCGGTAAGACACGACTTATCGCCACTGGCAGCAGCCATTGGTAACTGATTTAGA
GGACTTTGTCTTGAAGTTATGCACCTGTTAAGGCTAAACTGAAAGAACAGATTTTGGTGAGTGCGGTCCT
CCAACCCACTTACCTTGGTTCAAAGAGTTGGTAGCTCAGCGAACCTTGAGAAAACCACCGTTGGTAGCGG
TGGTTTTTCTTTATTTATGAGATGATGAATCAATCGGTCTATCAAGTCAACGAACAGCTATTCCGTTACT
CTAGATTTCAGTGCAATTTATCTCTTCAAATGTAGCACCTGAAGTCAGCCCCATACGATATAAGTTGTAA
TTCTCATGTTAGTCATGCCCCGCGCCCACCGGAAGGAGCTGACTGGGTTGAAGGCTCTCAAGGGCATCGG
TCGAGATCCCGGTGCCTAATGAGTGAGCTAACTTACATTAATTGCGTTGCGCTCACTGCCCGCTTTCCAG
TCGGGAAACCTGTCGTGCCAGCTGCATTAATGAATCGGCCAACGCGCGGGGAGAGGCGGTTTGCGTATTG
GGCGCCAGGGTGGTTTTTCTTTTCACCAGTGAGACGGGCAACAGCTGATTGCCCTTCACCGCCTGGCCCT
GAGAGAGTTGCAGCAAGCGGTCCACGCTGGTTTGCCCCAGCAGGCGAAAATCCTGTTTGATGGTGGTTAA
CGGCGGGATATAACATGAGCTGTCTTCGGTATCGTCGTATCCCACTACCGAGATGTCCGCACCAACGCGC
AGCCCGGACTCGGTAATGGCGCGCATTGCGCCCAGCGCCATCTGATCGTTGGCAACCAGCATCGCAGTGG
GAACGATGCCCTCATTCAGCATTTGCATGGTTTGTTGAAAACCGGACATGGCACTCCAGTCGCCTTCCCG
TTCCGCTATCGGCTGAATTTGATTGCGAGTGAGATATTTATGCCAGCCAGCCAGACGCAGACGCGCCGAG
ACAGAACTTAATGGGCCCGCTAACAGCGCGATTTGCTGGTGACCCAATGCGACCAGATGCTCCACGCCCA
GTCGCGTACCGTCTTCATGGGAGAAAATAATACTGTTGATGGGTGTCTGGTCAGAGACATCAAGAAATAA
CGCCGGAACATTAGTGCAGGCAGCTTCCACAGCAATGGCATCCTGGTCATCCAGCGGATAGTTAATGATC
AGCCCACTGACGCGTTGCGCGAGAAGATTGTGCACCGCCGCTTTACAGGCTTCGACGCCGCTTCGTTCTA
CCATCGACACCACCACGCTGGCACCCAGTTGATCGGCGCGAGATTTAATCGCCGCGACAATTTGCGACGG
CGCGTGCAGGGCCAGACTGGAGGTGGCAACGCCAATCAGCAACGACTGTTTGCCCGCCAGTTGTTGTGCC
ACGCGGTTGGGAATGTAATTCAGCTCCGCCATCGCCGCTTCCACTTTTTCCCGCGTTTTCGCAGAAACGT
GGCTGGCCTGGTTCACCACGCGGGAAACGGTCTGATAAGAGACACCGGCATACTCTGCGACATCGTATAA
CGTTACTGGTTTCACATTCACCACCCTGAATTGACTCTCTTCCGGGCGCTATCATGCCATACCGCGAAAG
GTTTTGCGCCATTCGATGGTGTCCGGGATCTCGACGCTCTCCCTTATGCGACTCCTGCATTAGGAAATTA
ATACGACTCACTATA
Features (pLannotate 1.2.2; 20 found; start..end, strand, type, name):
      3..27      +  protein_bind   lac operator: The lac repressor binds to the lac operator to inhibit transcription in E. coli. This inhibition can be relieved by adding lactose or isopropyl-β-D-thiogalactopyranoside (IPTG). lac repressor encoded by lacI
     42..64      +  RBS            RBS: efficient ribosome binding site from bacteriophage T7 gene 10 (Olins and Rangwala, 1989)
    143..673     +  CDS            DDX6 (fragment): DDX6_HUMAN - Also known as HLR2, RCK. Experimental evidence at protein level: Swiss-Prot protein existence level 1. Essential for the formation of P-bodies, cytosolic membrane- less ribonucleoprotein granules involved in RNA metabolism through the coordinated storage of mRNAs encoding regulatory functions (PubMed:25995375, PubMed:27342281, PubMed:31422817). Plays a role in P- bodies to coordinate the storage of translationally inactive mRNAs in the cytoplasm and prevent their degradation (PubMed:27342281). In the process of mRNA degradation, plays a role in mRNA decapping (PubMed:16364915). Bl
    742..760     +  promoter       T7 promoter: promoter for bacteriophage T7 RNA polymerase
    761..785     +  protein_bind   lac operator: The lac repressor binds to the lac operator to inhibit transcription in E. coli. This inhibition can be relieved by adding lactose or isopropyl-β-D-thiogalactopyranoside (IPTG). lac repressor encoded by lacI
    831..1484    +  CDS            GST26_SCHJA: Experimental evidence at protein level: Swiss-Prot protein existence level 1. GST isoenzymes appear to play a central role in the parasite detoxification system. Other functions are also suspected including a role in increasing the solubility of haematin in the parasite gut. From Schistosoma japonicum (Blood fluke).
   1530..1661    +  CDS            EDC3 (fragment): EDC3_HUMAN - Also known as LSM16, YJDC, YJEFN2. Experimental evidence at protein level: Swiss-Prot protein existence level 1. Binds single-stranded RNA. Involved in the process of mRNA degradation and in the positive regulation of mRNA decapping. May play a role in spermiogenesis and oogenesis. From Homo sapiens (Human).
   1662..1703    +  CDS            S-Tag (fragment): affinity and epitope tag derived from pancreatic ribonuclease A
   1733..1750    +  CDS            SET1 (fragment): solubility-enhancement tag derived from T7 phage gene 10B
   1758..1805    +  terminator     T7 terminator: transcription terminator for bacteriophage T7 RNA polymerase
   1969..2026    +  promoter       AmpR promoter (fragment): bla
   2035..2850    -  CDS            KanR: aminoglycoside phosphotransferase; aph(3')-Ia; confers resistance to kanamycin in bacteria or G418 (Geneticin®) in eukaryotes
   2851..2942    -  promoter       AmpR promoter: bla
   2958..3707    -  rep_origin     RSF ori: Plasmids containing the RSF 1030 origin of replication can be propagated in E. coli cells that contain additional plasmids with compatible origins.
   3790..3854    -  CDS            TcR (fragment): tetracycline efflux protein; tet; confers resistance to tetracycline
   3869..3890    -  protein_bind   CAP binding site: CAP binding activates transcription in the presence of cAMP. E. coli catabolite activator protein
   3903..4985    -  CDS            lacI: lac repressor; lacI; The lac repressor binds to the lac operator to inhibit transcription in E. coli. This inhibition can be relieved by adding lactose or isopropyl-β-D-thiogalactopyranoside (IPTG).
   4986..5063    -  promoter       lacI promoter: lacI
   5071..5106    -  CDS            TcR (fragment): tetracycline efflux protein; tet; confers resistance to tetracycline
   5109..2       +  promoter       T7 promoter (across the origin): promoter for bacteriophage T7 RNA polymerase
