[The description below was written by a language model from this plasmid's Addgene catalogue record and pLannotate feature annotations shown in this document.]
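Description:
pRSFDuetG-HsRCK_296-472-HsEDC3_192-228_E is a 5.1 kb bacterial co-expression plasmid. The catalogue lists its backbone as unknown, but its name and feature layout are consistent with an RSFDuet-type two-cassette vector. It replicates from the RSF1030 origin, which is compatible with other common origins and so allows it to be maintained alongside additional expression plasmids in the same E. coli cell. Selection is by kanamycin, through an aminoglycoside phosphotransferase gene. The plasmid also carries lacI with its own promoter, which supplies the repressor that controls the expression cassettes. The short AmpR promoter and tetracycline-resistance fragments in the annotation appear to be backbone remnants rather than functional markers.

The payload consists of two T7 promoter/lac operator units, so expression needs a host that supplies T7 RNA polymerase and is induced with IPTG. The first unit has a T7 gene 10 ribosome binding site and encodes a fragment of human DDX6 (RCK/p54), given in the name as residues 296-472. DDX6 is a P-body component involved in mRNA storage and decapping. The annotated coding region begins some distance downstream of the ribosome binding site, but the table annotates no tag in that gap. The second unit encodes Schistosoma japonicum glutathione S-transferase followed by a short fragment of human EDC3 (residues 192-228), a positive regulator of decapping. A partial S-tag annotation and the T7 terminator lie downstream, although the record does not show whether the S-tag is translated.

The stated purpose is bacterial expression of the two fragments. This arrangement would let a DDX6–EDC3 complex be co-produced and recovered through the GST moiety, though the record does not describe any downstream application. The deposited sequence may be theoretical rather than fully verified.
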