Addgene plasmid #146180: pRSFDuetG-HsRCK_296-472-HsEDC3_192-228_E
Purpose: Bacterial Expression of HsRck_296-472-HsEDC3_192-228
Depositing lab: Elisa Izaurralde. Depositing organization: Max Planck Institute for Developmental Biology.
Backbone
  Vector backbone: Unknown
  Vector type: Bacterial Expression
Growth in bacteria
  Bacterial resistance: Kanamycin, 50 μg/mL
  Growth temperature: 37°C
  Growth strain: DH5alpha
  Copy number: Low Copy
Gene/Insert
  Gene/Insert name: HsRck_296-472-HsEDC3_192-228
  Species: H. sapiens (human)
  Entrez Gene: DDX6 (a.k.a. HLR2, IDDILF, P54, RCK, Rck/p54)
  Cloning method: Unknown
Terms and licenses: Academic/Nonprofit Terms; Industry Terms: Not Available to Industry
Depositor comments: Plasmids from this collection were made available to the research community and donated after the lab closed. Please note that the sequence provided by the depositing laboratory may be theoretical/predicted or based on Sanger sequencing results. There may be discrepancies between sequencing results obtained by Addgene and the depositor sequence. If an Addgene verified sequence is not available, please contact before placing your order to request that our lab fully sequence the plasmid.
How to cite: pRSFDuetG-HsRCK_296-472-HsEDC3_192-228_E was a gift from Elisa Izaurralde (Addgene plasmid # 146180 ; http://n2t.net/addgene:146180 ; RRID:Addgene_146180)
